>Addgene plasmid #210255 | pTSAR3.3t | addgene full sequence | sequence record 424838 | Addgene NGS Result
CCTTCTTAAAGGATCCCCGGGTACCGAGCTCGAATTCGTAATCTTAGCTAGTTACTCGAGGTCATAGCTG
TTTCCTGTGTACGCACAGACATACAAAAGATTGGCTGGCTAATCTAGCCAGCTCAACCCAACTTTGCAAG
AAAAATATGCGAAAAAATCGCGGCCGCCGGAGCCTTTGGTCGAAAAAAAAAGCCCGCACTGTCAGGTGCG
GGCTTTTTTCTGTGTTTCCGCTAGTCACTTACCCGGGCATGGTCATAGCTGTTTCCTGGGCCGCGTTGCT
GGCGTTTTTCCATAGGCTCCGCCCCCCTGACGAGCATCACAAAAATCGACGCTCAAGTCAGAGGTGGCGA
AACCCGACAGGACTATAAAGATACCAGGCGTTTCCCCCTGGAAGCTCCCTCGTGCGCTCTCCTGTTCCGA
CCCTGCCGCTTACCGGATACCTGTCCGCCTTTCTCCCTTCGGGAAGCGTGGCGCTTTCTCATAGCTCACG
CTGTAGGTATCTCAGTTCGGTGTAGGTCGTTCGCTCCAAGCTGGGCTGTGTGCACGAACCCCCCGTTCAG
CCCGACCGCTGCGCCTTATCCGGTAACTATCGTCTTGAGTCCAACCCGGTAAGACACGACTTATCGCCAC
TGGCAGCAGCCACTGGTAACAGGATTAGCAGAGCGAGGTATGTAGGCGGTGCTACAGAGTTCTTGAAGTG
GTGGCCTAACTACGGCTACACTAGAAGAACAGTATTTGGTATCTGCGCTCTGCTGAAGCCAGTTACCTTC
GGAAAAAGAGTTGGTAGCTCTTGATCCGGCAAACAAACCACCGCTGGTAGCGGTGGTTTTTTTGTTTGCA
AGCAGCAGATTACGCGCAGAAAAAAAGGATCTCAAGAAGATCCTTTGATCTTTTCTAAATTAACCCTCAC
TAAAGGGTCACTTACCTAGGAAGGTTGAAAAATAAAAACGGCGCTAAAAAGCGCCGTTTTTTTTGACGGT
GGTAGGCGCGCCTCAATTAGTTACCCTATAGTGAGTCGTATTATTACCAATGCTTAATCAGTGAGGCACC
TATCTCAGCGATCTGTCTATTTCGTTCATCCATAGTTGCCTGACTCCCCGTCGTGTAGATAACTACGATA
CGGGAGGGCTTACCATCTGGCCCCAGTGCTGCAATGATACCGCGAGACCCACGCTCACCGGCTCCAGATT
TATCAGCAATAAACCAGCCAGCCGGAAGGGCCGAGCGCAGAAGTGGTCCTGCAACTTTATCCGCCTCCAT
CCAGTCTATTAATTGTTGCCGGGAAGCTAGAGTAAGTAGTTCGCCAGTTAATAGTTTGCGCAACGTTGTT
GCCATTGCTACAGGCATCGTGGTGTCACGCTCGTCGTTTGGTATGGCTTCATTCAGCTCCGGTTCCCAAC
GATCAAGGCGAGTTACATGATCCCCCATGTTGTGCAAAAAAGCGGTTAGCTCCTTCGGTCCTCCGATCGT
TGTCAGAAGTAAGTTGGCCGCAGTGTTATCACTCATGGTTATGGCAGCACTGCATAATTCTCTTACTGTC
ATGCCATCCGTAAGATGCTTTTCTGTGACTGGTGAGTACTCAACCAAGTCATTCTGAGAATAGTGTATGC
GGCGACCGAGTTGCTCTTGCCCGGCGTCAATACGGGATAATACCGCGCCACATAGCAGAACTTTAAAAGT
GCTCATCATTGGAAAACGTTCTTCGGGGCGAAAACTCTCAAGGATCTTACCGCTGTTGAGATCCAGTTCG
ATGTAACCCACTCGTGCACCCAACTGATCTTCAGCATCTTTTACTTTCACCAGCGTTTCTGGGTGAGCAA
AAACAGGAAGGCAAAATGCCGCAAAAAAGGGAATAAGGGCGACACGGAAATGTTGAATACTCATACTCTT
CCTTTTTCAATATTATTGAAGCATTTATCAGGGTTATTGTCTCATGAGCGGATACATATTTGAATGTAAA
ACGACGGCCAGTTAAGCTTAGGACCAAAACGAAAAAAGGCCCCCCTTTCGGGAGGCCTCTTTTCTGGAAT
TTGGTACCGAGTCAGTTCTAGATTATGCGGCCAGCGCATAATTTTCATCGTTGGCCGCCGGCCGTTTGTA
TAGTTCATCCATGCCATGTGTAATCCCAGCAGCAGTTACAAACTCAAGAAGGACCATGTGGTCACGCTTT
TCGTTGGGATCTTTCGAAAGGACAGATTGTGTCGACAGGTAATGGTTGTCTGGTAAAAGGACAGGGCCAT
CGCCAATTGGAGTATTTTGTTGATAATGGTCTGCTAGTTGAACGGAACCATCTTCAACGTTGTGGCGAAT
TTTGAAGTTAGCTTTGATTCCATTCTTTTGTTTGTCTGCCGTGATGTATACATTGTGTGAGTTAAAGTTG
TACTCGAGTTTGTGTCCAAGAATGTTTCCATCTTCTTTAAAATCAATACCCTTTAACTCGATACGATTAA
CAAGGGTATCACCTTCAAACTTGACTTCAGCACGCGTCTTGTAGGTCCCGTCATCTTTGAAAGATATAGT
GCGTTCCTGTACATAACCTTCGGGCATGGCACTCTTGAAAAAGTCATGCCGTTTCATGTGATCCGGATAA
CGTGCAAAGCACTGCAGGCCATACGCAAAAGTAGTGACAAGTGTTGGCCACGGAACAGGTAGTTTTCCAG
TAGTGCAAATAAATTTAAGGGTGAGTTTTCCGTTTGTAGCATCACCTTCACCCTCTCCACGGACAGAAAA
TTTGTGCCCATTAACATCACCATCTAATTCAACAAGAATTGGGACAACTCCAGTGAAAAGTTCTTCTCCT
TTAGATCTTTTCATGGTTAATTTCTCCTAGCTAGAACGTTAGAATAAATATTTAAAATTGTATATTTATA
CAAATTTCACTTACCATTTCCGATATTAAGTTTTAATAGTTTCCATTTTACACATAACAGAAGTTAGTTG
TAATTTATTTATGGAGGTTTTCTATGGAATTCTTTTTTATTGTGACTGCAGTCAATAATAACACTGAATT
CAACATTCCAGTGAGCAAGGAAATGTAATCCGAGTAAGTATATTTGTTTTACATCATATTTTAGTCAAGC
TCATTTATTCCTATTATAGAATAACAAATTAAAATTACTGTAAAAAAACGATACACATTTAATACGAGGG
CAATTCGCTAGCGGGAGACCAGAAACAAAAAAAGGCCCCCCGTTAGGGAGGCCTTCAATAATTGGGATAT
CTCCATGGCTACAGGAACAGGTGGTGGCGGCCCTCGGTGCGTTCGTACTGCTCCACGATGGTGTAGTCCT
CGTTGTGGGAGGTGATGTCCAGCTTGGAGTCCACGTAGTAGTAGCCGGGCAGTTGCACGGGCTTCTTGGC
CATGTAGATGGACTTGAACTCCACCAGGTAGTGGCCGCCGTCCTTCAGCTTCAGGGCCTTGTGGATCTCG
CCCTTCAGCACGCCGTCGCGGGGGTACAGGCGCTCGGTGGAGGGCTCCCAGCCCATAGTCTTCTTCTGCA
TTACGGGGCCGTCGGAGGGGAAGTTCACGCCGATGAACTTCACCTTGTAGATGAAGCAGCCGTCCTGCAG
GGAGGAGTCCTGGGTCACGGTCACCACGCCGCCGTCCTCGAAGTTCATCACGCGCTCCCACTTGAAGCCC
TCGGGGAAGGACAGCTTCTTGTAGTCGGGGATGTCGGCGGGGTGCTTCACGTACACCTTGGAGCCGTACT
GGAACTGGGGGGACAGGATGTCCCAGGCGAAGGGCAGGGGGCCGCCCTTGGTCACCTTCAGCTTGGCGGT
CTGGGTGCCCTCGTAGGGGCGGCCCTCGCCCTCGCCCTCGATCTCGAACTCGTGGCCGTTCACGGAGCCC
TCCATGCGCACTTTGAAGCGCATGAACTCCTTGATGACGTCCTCGGTGGATGCCATATGTATATCT
Features (pLannotate 1.2.2; 9 found; start..end, strand, type, name):
     10..37      -  misc_feature   MCS (fragment): pUC18/19 multiple cloning site
    287..875     -  rep_origin     ori: high-copy-number ColE1/pMB1/pBR322/pUC origin of replication
    898..916     +  promoter       T3 promoter: promoter for bacteriophage T3 RNA polymerase
   1005..1023    -  promoter       T7 promoter: promoter for bacteriophage T7 RNA polymerase
   1024..1884    -  CDS            AmpR: β-lactamase; bla; confers resistance to ampicillin, carbenicillin, and related antibiotics
   1885..1956    -  promoter       AmpR promoter: bla
   1955..1972    -  CDS            lacZα (fragment): LacZα fragment of β-galactosidase; lacZ fragment
   2095..2805    -  CDS            Superfolder GFP: Superfolder GFP is a basic (constitutively fluorescent) green fluorescent protein published in 2005, derived from Aequorea victoria. It is reported to be a very rapidly-maturing weak dimer.
   3232..3906    -  CDS            DsRed.T3: DsRed.T3 is a basic (constitutively fluorescent) red fluorescent protein published in 2002, derived from Discosoma sp.. It is reported to be a somewhat slowly-maturing tetramer.
