[The description below was written by a language model from this plasmid's Addgene catalogue record and pLannotate feature annotations shown in this document.]
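Description:
pTSAR3.3t is a compact, high-copy bacterial expression plasmid built on the pUdO1a backbone. It serves as a dual-colour fluorescent reporter of type III secretion system (T3SS) activity in Shigella flexneri. It replicates from a ColE1/pUC-type origin and is selected with ampicillin through a β-lactamase gene driven by its own bla promoter. The catalogue lists a size of about 3.9 kb, consistent with the sequenced record. The feature table also picks up short backbone remnants: fragments of the pUC multiple cloning site and lacZα, and T3 and T7 phage promoters lying between the origin and the resistance gene. The record assigns no role in the reporter function to these.

The payload consists of two fluorescent protein cassettes on the same strand. DsRed, annotated as the DsRed.T3 variant, is expressed from the rpsM promoter. Because rpsM is a ribosomal protein gene promoter, this cassette presumably provides constitutive red fluorescence that marks all plasmid-bearing bacteria regardless of secretion state. Superfolder GFP is placed under the ipaH7.8 promoter, taken from a Shigella effector gene, so green fluorescence is the readout of secretion activity named in the stated purpose. The GFP carries a C-terminal ssrA tag, a degradation signal that directs proteins to cellular proteases. This shortens the reporter's half-life, so the green signal should follow current rather than accumulated promoter activity. The two promoters are listed in the catalogue fields but were not detected as features by the automated annotation. The GFP insert size given there exceeds the coding sequence, suggesting it includes the promoter and flanking regions.

Comparing green with red fluorescence allows bacteria with an active T3SS to be distinguished from the total population, for example by microscopy or flow cytometry.
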