Addgene plasmid #210255: pTSAR3.3t
Purpose: Fluorescent reporter for Type III secretion system activity in Shigella flexneri
Depositing lab: François-Xavier Campbell-Valois. Depositing organization: University of Ottawa. Publication: pUdOs: Concise Plasmids for Bacterial and Mammalian Cells. Manigat FO, Connell LB, Stewart BN, LePabic AR, Tessier CJG, Emlaw JR, Calvert ND, Rossl A, Shuhendler AJ, daCosta CJB, Campbell-Valois FX. ACS Synth Biol. 2024 Jan 18. doi: 10.1021/acssynbio.3c00408. PubMed 38235654.
Backbone
  Vector backbone: pUdO1a
  Backbone manufacturer: Host-Microbe Interactions lab
  Total vector size (bp): 3895
  Vector type: Bacterial Expression
Growth in bacteria
  Bacterial resistance: Ampicillin, 100 μg/mL
  Growth temperature: 37°C
  Growth strain: DH5alpha
  Copy number: High Copy
Gene/Insert 1
  Gene/Insert name: DsRed
  Species: Discoma sp.
  Insert size (bp): 678
  Promoter: rpsM
  Cloning method: Gibson Cloning
  Sequencing primers: 5′ CAGGAAACAGCTATGACCATG; 3′ CTGAATTCAACATTCCAGTGAGC
Gene/Insert 2
  Gene/Insert name: superfolder GFP
  Species: Aequorea victoria
  Insert size (bp): 1564
  Promoter: ipaH7.8p
  Tag / fusion protein: ssra (C terminal on insert)
  Cloning method: Gibson Cloning
  Sequencing primers: 5′ GAATTCCATAGAAAACCTCC; 3′ ACTGGCCGTCGTTTTACA
Terms and licenses: Academic/Nonprofit Terms; Industry Terms: Not Available to Industry
How to cite: pTSAR3.3t was a gift from François-Xavier Campbell-Valois (Addgene plasmid # 210255 ; http://n2t.net/addgene:210255 ; RRID:Addgene_210255)
